>Addgene plasmid #114706 | pTK642 | addgene full sequence | sequence record 225190 | Addgene NGS Result
CTAAATTGTAAGCGTTAATATTTTGTTAAAATTCGCGTTAAATTTTTGTTAAATCAGCTCATTTTTTAAC
CAATAGGCCGAAATCGGCAAAATCCCTTATAAATCAAAAGAATAGACCGAGATAGGGT
[37 nt withheld, positions 129-165]
AAAGAACGTGGACTCCAACGTCAAAGG
[49 nt withheld, positions 193-241]
T
[91 nt withheld, positions 243-333]
G
[124 nt withheld, positions 335-458]
CCCATTCGCCATTCAGGCTGCGCAACTGTTGGGAAGGGCGATCGGTGCGGGCCTCTTCGCTATTACGCCA
GCTGGCGAAAGGGGGATGTGCTGCAAGGCGATTAAGTTGGGTAACGCCAGGGTTTTCCCAGTCACGACGT
TGTAAAACGACGGCCAGTGAGCGCGCGTAATACGACTCACTATAGGGCGAATTGGAGCTCGGAACTCTGG
TGGGAGGGGAGGGTCAGTGAAATTGGCTCTGGCGCGGGCGTCCTCCCACCCTCCCCTTCCTTCGGGGGAG
TCGGTTTACCCGCCGCCTGCTTGTCTTCGACACCTGATTGGCTGTCGAAGCTGTGGGACCGGGCCCTTGC
TACTGGCTCGAGTCTCACATGAGCGAAACCACTGCGCGGGGCGCGGGGGTGGCGGGGAGGCGGGCGTTGG
TACGGTCCTCCCCGAGGCCGAGCGCCGCAGTGTCTGGCCCCGCGCCCCTGCGCAACGTGGCAGGAAGCGC
GCGCTGGAGGCGGGGGCGGGCTGCCGGCCGAGACTTCTGGATGGCGGCGGCCGCGGCTCCGCCCCGGGTT
CCCACCGCCTGAAGGGCGAGACAAGCCCGACCTGCTACAGGCACTCGTGGGGGTGGGGGAGGAGCGGGGG
TCGGTCCGGCTGGTTTGTGGGTGGGAGGCGCTTGTTCTCCAAAAACCGGCGCGAAGCTGAGTCAGTGAGC
GAGGAAGCTCGGGGCAGTGAAAAAAATGCTTTATTTGTGAAATTTGTGATGCTATTGCTTTATTTGTAAC
CATTATAAGCTGCAATAAACAAGTTAACAACAACAATTGCATTCATTTTATGTTTCAGGTTCAGGGGGAG
GTGTGGGAGGTTTTTTAAAGCAAGTAAAACCTCTACAAATGTGGTATGGCTGATTATGATCCTCTGGAGA
TTTACCCGGGGAGCATGTCAAGGTCAAAATCGTCAAGAGCGTCAGCAGGCAGCATATCAAGGTCAAAGTC
GTCAAGGGCATCGGCTGGGAGCATGTCTAAGTCAAAATCGTCAAGGGCGTCGGTCGGCCCGCCGCTTTCG
CACTTTAGCTGTTTCTCCAGGCCACATATGATTAGTTCCAGGCCGAAAAGGAAGGCAGGTTCGGCTCCCT
GCCGGTCGAACAGCTCAATTGCTTGTTTCAGAAGTGGGGGCATAGAATCGGTGGTAGGTGTCTCTCTTTC
CTCTTTTGCTACTTGATGCTCCTGTTCCTCCAATACGCAGCCCAGTGTAAAGTGGCCCACGGCGGACAGA
GCGTACAGTGCGTTCTCCAGGGAGAAGCCTTGCTGACACAGGAACGCGAGCTGATTTTCCAGGGTTTCGT
ACTGTTTCTCTGTTGGGCGGGTGCCGAGATGCACTTTAGCCCCGTCGCGATGTGAGAGGAGAGCACAGCG
GTATGACTTGGCGTTGTTCCGCAGAAAGTCTTGCCATGACTCGCCTTCCAGGGGGCAGGAGTGGGTATGA
TGCCTGTCCAGCATCTCGATTGGCAGGGCATCGAGCAGGGCCCGCTTGTTCTTCACGTGCCAGTACAGGG
TAGGCTGCTCAACTCCCAGCTTTTGAGCGAGTTTCCTTGTCGTCAGGCCTTCGATACCGACTCCATTGAG
TAATTCCAGAGCAGAGTTTATGACTTTGCTCTTGTCCAGTCTAGACATGGTAATTCGATGATCCCCCTGG
GGAGAGAGGTCGGTGATTCGGTCAACGAGGGAGCCGACTGCCGACGTGCGCTCCGGAGGCTTGCAGAATG
CGGAACACCGCGCGGGCAGGAACAGGGCCCACACTACCGCCCCACACCCCGCCTCCCGCACCGCCCCTTC
CCGGCCGCTGCTCTCGGCGCGCCCTGCTGAGCAGCCGCTATTGGCCACAGCCCATCGCGGTCGGCGCGCT
GCCATTGCTCCCTGGCGCTGTCCGTCTGCGAGGGTACTAGTGAGACGTGCGGCTTCCGTTTGTCACGTCC
GGCACGCCGCGAACCGCAAGGAACCTTCCCGACTTAGGGGCGGAGCAGGAAGCGTCGCCGGGGGGCCCAC
AAGGGTAGCGGCGAAGATCCGGGTGACGCTGCGAACGGACGTGAAGAATGTGCGAGACCCAGGGTCGGCG
CCGCTGCGTTTCCCGGAACCACGCCCAGAGCAGCCGCGTCCCTGCGCAAACCCAGGGCTGCCTTGGAAAA
GGCGCAACCCCAACCCCGTGGAATTATCACCTCGAGAATAAAATATCTTTATTTTCATTACATCTGTGTG
TTGGTTTTTTGTGTGAATCGATAGTACTAACATACGCTCTCCATCAAAACAAAACGAAACAAAACAAACT
AGCAAAATAGGCTGTCCCCAGTGCAAGTGCAGGTGCCAGAACATTTCTCTCTCGAGTTTACTCCCTATCA
GTGATAGAGAACGTATGAAGAGTTTACTCCCTATCAGTGATAGAGAACGTATGCAGACTTTACTCCCTAT
CAGTGATAGAGAACGTATAAGGAGTTTACTCCCTATCAGTGATAGAGAACGTATGACCAGTTTACTCCCT
ATCAGTGATAGAGAACGTATCTACAGTTTACTCCCTATCAGTGATAGAGAACGTATATCCAGTTTACTCC
CTATCAGTGATAGAGAACGTATAAGCTTTGCTTATGTAAACCAGGGCGCCTATAAAAGAGTGCTGATTTT
TTGAGTAAACTTCAATTCCACAACACTTTTGTCTTATACCAACTTTCCGTACCACTTCCTACCCTCGTAA
AGAATTCGCGGCCGCACGCGTGCCACCATGACACTCCACGCCACCCGGGGGGCTGCACTCCTCTCTTGGG
TGAACAGTCTACACGTGGCTGACCCTGTGGAGGCTGTGCTGCAGCTCCAGGACTGCAGCATCTTCATCAA
GATCATTGACAGAATCCATGGCACTGAAGAGGGACAGCAAATCTTGAAGCAGCCGGTGTCAGAGAGACTG
GACTTTGTGTGCAGTTTTCTGCAGAAAAATCGAAAACATCCCTCTTCCCCAGAATGCCTGGTATCTGCAC
AGAAGGTGCTAGAGGGATCAGAGCTGGAACTGGCGAAGATGACCATGCTGCTCTTATACCACTCTACCAT
GAGCTCCAAAAGTCCCAGGGACTGGGAACAGTTTGAATATAAAATTCAGGCTGAGTTGGCTGTCATTCTT
AAATTTGTGCTGGACCATGAGGACGGGCTAAACCTTAATGAGGACCTAGAGAACTTCCTACAGAAAGCTC
CTGTGCCTTCTACCTGTTCTAGCACATTCCCTGAAGAGCTCTCCCCACCTAGCCACCAGGCCAAGAGGGA
GATTCGCTTCCTAGAGCTACAGAAGGTTGCCTCCTCTTCCAGTGGGAACAACTTTCTCTCAGGTTCTCCA
GCTTCTCCCATGGGTGATATCCTGCAGACCCCACAGGGAGGTGGATCTACGCGTGGAGGTGGATCTGCCA
CCATGGTGTCTAAGGGCGAAGAGCTGATTAAGGAGAACATGCACATGAAGCTGTACATGGAGGGCACCGT
GAACAACCACCACTTCAAGTGCACATCCGAGGGCGAAGGCAAGCCCTACGAGGGCACCCAGACCATGAGA
ATCAAGGTGGTCGAGGGCGGCCCTCTCCCCTTCGCCTTCGACATCCTGGCTACCAGCTTCATGTACGGCA
GCAGAACCTTCATCAACCACACCCAGGGCATCCCCGACTTCTTTAAGCAGTCCTTCCCTGAGGGCTTCAC
ATGGGAGAGAGTCACCACATACGAAGACGGGGGCGTGCTGACCGCTACCCAGGACACCAGCCTCCAGGAC
GGCTGCCTCATCTACAACGTCAAGATCAGAGGGGTGAACTTCCCATCCAACGGCCCTGTGATGCAGAAGA
AAACACTCGGCTGGGAGGCCAACACCGAGATGCTGTACCCCGCTGACGGCGGCCTGGAAGGCAGAACCGA
CATGGCCCTGAAGCTCGTGGGCGGGGGCCACCTGATCTGCAACTTCAAGACCACATACAGATCCAAGAAA
CCCGCTAAGAACCTCAAGATGCCCGGCGTCTACTATGTGGACCACAGACTGGAAAGAATCAAGGAGGCCG
ACAAAGAGACCTACGTCGAGCAGCACGAGGTGGCTGTGGCCAGATACTGCGACCTCCCTAGCAAACTGGG
GCACAAACTTAATGGCATGGACGAGCTGTACAAGTCCGGACTCAGATCTCGAGCTCAAGCTTCGAACGAA
TTCGGCATTGATCTGAGCGGCCTGACCCTGCAGGAATTCAGCTCCCCGAAACGCCCTAAGCTGCTGCGTG
AATATTACGATTGGCTGGTTGATAACAGCTTTACCCCATATCTGGTGGTGGATGCCACATACCTGGGCGT
GAACGTGCCCGTGGAGTATGTGAAAGACGGTCAGATCGTGCTGAATCTGTCTGCAAGTGCGACCGGCAAC
CTGCAACTGACAAATGATTTTATCCAGTTCAACGCCCGCTTTAAGGGCGTGTCTCGTGAACTGTATATCC
CGATGGGTGCCGCTCTGGCCATTTACGCTCGCGAGAACGGCGATGGTGTGATGTTCGAACCAGAAGAAAT
CTATGACGAGCTGAATATTGGTTAAACCGGTGGATCCAGATCTCTGCAGCATATGTCTAGAGGATCATAA
TCAGCCATACCACATTTGTAGAGGTTTTACTTGCTTTAAAAAACCTCCCACACCTCCCCCTGAACCTGAA
ACATAAAATGAATGCAATTGTTGTTGTTAACTTGTTTATTGCAGCTTATAATGGTTACAAATAAAGCAAT
AGCATCACAAATTTCACAAATAAAGCATTTTTTTCACTGCCGACGTCAGGTGGCACTTTTCGGGGTTGGG
GTTGCGCCTTTTCCAAGGCAGCCCTGGGTTTGCGCAGGGACGCGGCTGCTCTGGGCGTGGTTCCGGGAAA
CGCAGCGGCGCCGACCCTGGGTCTCGCACATTCTTCACGTCCGTTCGCAGCGTCACCCGGATCTTCGCCG
CTACCCTTGTGGGCCCCCCGGCGACGCTTCCTGCTCCGCCCCTAAGTCGGGAAGGTTCCTTGCGGTTCGC
GGCGTGCCGGACGTGACAAACGGAAGCCGCACGTCTCACTAGTACCCTCGCAGACGGACAGCGCCAGGGA
GCAATGGCAGCGCGCCGACCGCGATGGGCTGTGGCCAATAGCGGCTGCTCAGCAGGGCGCGCCGAGAGCA
GCGGCCGGGAAGGGGCGGTGCGGGAGGCGGGGTGTGGGGCGGTAGTGTGGGCCCTGTTCCTGCCCGCGCG
GTGTTCCGCATTCTGCAAGCCTCCGGAGCGCACGTCGGCAGTCGGCTCCCTCGTTGACCGAATCACCGAC
CTCTCTCCCCAGGGGGATCCACCGGAGCTTACCATGGATAGATCCGGAAAGCCTGAACTCACCGCGACGT
CTGTCGAGAAGTTTCTGATCGAAAAGTTCGACAGCGTCTCCGACCTGATGCAGCTCTCGGAGGGCGAAGA
ATCTCGTGCTTTCAGCTTCGATGTAGGAGGGCGTGGATATGTCCTGCGGGTAAATAGCTGCGCCGATGGT
TTCTACAAAGATCGTTATGTTTATCGGCACTTTGCATCGGCCGCGCTCCCGATTCCGGAAGTGCTTGACA
TTGGGGAATTCAGCGAGAGCCTGACCTATTGCATCTCCCGCCGTGCACAGGGTGTCACGTTGCAAGACCT
GCCTGAAACCGAACTGCCCGCTGTTCTGCAGCCGGTCGCGGAGGCCATGGATGCGATCGCTGCGGCCGAT
CTTAGCCAGACGAGCGGGTTCGGCCCATTCGGACCGCAAGGAATCGGTCAATACACTACATGGCGTGATT
TCATATGCGCGATTGCTGATCCCCATGTGTATCACTGGCAAACTGTGATGGACGACACCGTCAGTGCGTC
CGTCGCGCAGGCTCTCGATGAGCTGATGCTTTGGGCCGAGGACTGCCCCGAAGTCCGGCACCTCGTGCAC
GCGGATTTCGGCTCCAACAATGTCCTGACGGACAATGGCCGCATAACAGCGGTCATTGACTGGAGCGAGG
CGATGTTCGGGGATTCCCAATACGAGGTCGCCAACATCTTCTTCTGGAGGCCGTGGTTGGCTTGTATGGA
GCAGCAGACGCGCTACTTCGAGCGGAGGCATCCGGAGCTTGCAGGATCGCCGCGGCTCCGGGCGTATATG
CTCCGCATTGGTCTTGACCAACTCTATCAGAGCTTGGTTGACGGCAATTTCGATGATGCAGCTTGGGCGC
AGGGTCGATGCGACGCAATCGTCCGATCCGGAGCCGGGACTGTCGGGCGTACACAAATCGCCCGCAGAAG
CGCGGCCGTCTGGACCGATGGCTGTGTAGAAGTACTCGCCGATAGTGGAAACCGACGCCCCAGCACTCGT
CCGAGGGCAAAGGAATAGAGTAGATGCCGACCGAACAAGAGCTGATTTCGAGAACGCCTCAGCCAGCAAC
TCGCGCGAGCCTAGCAAGGCAAATGCGAGAGAACGGCCTTACGCTTGGTGGCACAGTTCTCGTCCACAGT
TCGCTAAGCTCGCTCGGCTGGGTCGCGGGAGGGCCGGTCGCAGTGATTCAGGCCCTTCTGGATTGTGTTG
GTCCCCAGGGCACGATTGTCATGCCCACGCACTCGGGTGATCTGACTGATCCCGCAGATTGGAGATCGCC
GCCCGTGCCTGCCGATTGGGTGCAGATCTCTAGAGCTCGCTGATCAGCCTCGACTGTGCCTTCTAGTTGC
CAGCCATCTGTTGTTTGCCCCTCCCCCGTGCCTTCCTTGACCCTGGAAGGTGCCACTCCCACTGTCCTTT
CCTAATAAAATGAGGAAATTGCATCGCATTGTCTGAGTAGGTGTCATTCTATTCTGGGGGGTGGGGTGGG
GCAGGACAGCAAGGGGGAGGATTGGGAAGACAATAGCAGGCATGCTGGGGATGCGGTGGGCTCTATGGCT
TCTGAGGCGGAAAGAACCAGCTGGGGCTCGATGAGGGAGCTGCGGTGGAGGAGGTGGAGAGAAGGCCGCA
CCCTTCTGGGCAGGGGGAGGGGAGTGCCGCAATACCTTTATGGGAGTTCTCTGCTGCCTCCCGTCTTGTA
AGGACCGCCCTGGGCCTGGAAGAAGCCCTCCCTCCTTTCCTCCTCGCGTGATCTCGTCATCGCCTCCATG
TCGAGTCGCTTCTCGATTATGGGCGGGATTCTTTTGCCTAGGCTTAAGGGGCTAACTTGGTCCCTGGGCG
TTGCCCTGCAGGGGAGTGAGCAGCTGTAAGATTTGAGGGGCGACTCCGATTAGTTTATCTTCCCACGGAC
TAGAGTTGGTGTCGAGGTTATTGTAATAAGGGTGGGGTAGGGAAATGGAGCTTAGTCATTCACCTGGGGC
TGATTTTATGCAACGAGACTGCGGATTATCACTAATCATTTTTGGAGCATTTTTCTAGAGACAGACATAA
AGCATGATCACCTGAGTTTTATACCATTTGAGACCCTTGCTGCACCACCAAAGTGTAGCATCAGGTTAAA
TCTTAATAGAAAAATTTTAGCTTTTGCTTGAGAAACCAGTGCTTCCCTCCCTCACCCTCTCTCCCCAGGC
TCTCTACCCCTTTGCATCCCTACCAGGCATCTTAGCAACTCTCACTCATACTTGATCCCATTTTCCATTT
GTTGTACTTGCTCCTCCAGTATTCAGACATAGCACTAGCTTTCTCCCTCTCTTGATCTTGGGTAGCCTGG
TGTCTCGCGAAACCAGACAGATTGGTTCCACCACAAATTAAGGCTTGAGCTGGGGCTTGACTCTTACCCA
GCAGTGCTTTTATTCCTCCCTAGTTCACGTTCTTAAATGTTTATCTTGATTTTCATTTTATCCTTTTTCC
TTAGCTGGGATTCTGTCCCTGACCGTCTTCACAGTCCAGGTGATCTTGACTACTGCTTTACAGAGAATTG
GATCTGAGGTTAGGCAACATCTCCCTTTTTCTTCCTCTAAATACCTCTCATTTCTGTTCTTACCAGTTAG
TAACTGATCTCAGATGCCTGTGTGATAGCTGGTACCCAGCTTTTGTTCCCTTTAGTGAGGGTTAATTGCG
CGCTTGGCGTAATCATGGTCATAGCTGTTTCCTGTGTGAAATTGTTATCCGCTCACAATTCCACACAACA
TACGAGCCGGGAGCATAAAGTGTAAAGCCTGGGGTGCCTAATGAGTGAGCTAACTCACATTAATTGCGTT
GCGCTCACTGCCCGCTTTCCAGTCGGGAAACCTGTCGTGCCAGCTGCATTAATGAATCGGCCAACGCGCG
GGGAGAGGCGGTTTGCGTATTGGGCGCTCTTCCGCTTCCTCGCTCACTGACTCGCTGCGCTCGGTCGTTC
GGCTGCGGCGAGCGGTATCAGCTCACTCAAAGGCGGTAATACGGTTATCCACAGAATCAGGGGATAACGC
AGGAAAGAACATGTGAGCAAAAGGCCAGCAAAAGGCCAGGAACCGTAAAAAGGCCGCGTTGCTGGCGTTT
TTCCATAGGCTCCGCCCCCCTGACGAGCATCACAAAAATCGACGCTCAAGTCAGAGGTGGCGAAACCCGA
CAGGACTATAAAGATACCAGGCGTTTCCCCCTGGAAGCTCCCTCGTGCGCTCTCCTGTTCCGACCCTGCC
GCTTACCGGATACCTGTCCGCCTTTCTCCCTTCGGGAAGCGTGGCGCTTTCTCATAGCTCACGCTGTAGG
TATCTCAGTTCGGTGTAGGTCGTTCGCTCCAAGCTGGGCTGTGTGCACGAACCCCCCGTTCAGCCCGACC
GCTGCGCCTTATCCGGTAACTATCGTCTTGAGTCCAACCCGGTAAGACACGACTTATCGCCACTGGCAGC
AGCCACTGGTAACAGGATTAGCAGAGCGAGGTATGTAGGCGGTGCTACAGAGTTCTTGAAGTGGTGGCCT
AACTACGGCTACACTAGAAGAACAGTATTTGGTATCTGCGCTCTGCTGAAGCCAGTTACCTTCGGAAAAA
GAGTTGGTAGCTCTTGATCCGGCAAACAAACCACCGCTGGTAGCGGTGGTTTTTTTGTTTGCAAGCAGCA
GATTACGCGCAGAAAAAAAGGATCTCAAGAAGATCCTTTGATCTTTTCTACGGGGTCTGACGCTCAGTGG
AACGAAAACTCACGTTAAGGGATTTTGGTCATGAGATTATCAAAAAGGATCTTCACCTAGATCCTTTTAA
ATTAAAAATGAAGTTTTAAATCAATCTAAAGTATATATGAGTAAACTTGGTCTGACAGTTACCAATGCTT
AATCAGTGAGGCACCTATCTCAGCGATCTGTCTATTTCGTTCATCCATAGTTGCCTGACTCCCCGTCGTG
TAGATAACTACGATACGGGAGGGCTTACCATCTGGCCCCAGTGCTGCAATGATACCGCGAGACCCACGCT
CACCGGCTCCAGATTTATCAGCAATAAACCAGCCAGCCGGAAGGGCCGAGCGCAGAAGTGGTCCTGCAAC
TTTATCCGCCTCCATCCAGTCTATTAATTGTTGCCGGGAAGCTAGAGTAAGTAGTTCGCCAGTTAATAGT
TTGCGCAACGTTGTTGCCATTGCTACAGGCATCGTGGTGTCACGCTCGTCGTTTGGTATGGCTTCATTCA
GCTCCGGTTCCCAACGATCAAGGCGAGTTACATGATCCCCCATGTTGTGCAAAAAAGCGGTTAGCTCCTT
CGGTCCTCCGATCGTTGTCAGAAGTAAGTTGGCCGCAGTGTTATCACTCATGGTTATGGCAGCACTGCAT
AATTCTCTTACTGTCATGCCATCCGTAAGATGCTTTTCTGTGACTGGTGAGTACTCAACCAAGTCATTCT
GAGAATAGTGTATGCGGCGACCGAGTTGCTCTTGCCCGGCGTCAATACGGGATAATACCGCGCCACATAG
CAGAACTTTAAAAGTGCTCATCATTGGAAAACGTTCTTCGGGGCGAAAACTCTCAAGGATCTTACCGCTG
TTGAGATCCAGTTCGATGTAACCCACTCGTGCACCCAACTGATCTTCAGCATCTTTTACTTTCACCAGCG
TTTCTGGGTGAGCAAAAACAGGAAGGCAAAATGCCGCAAAAAAGGGAATAAGGGCGACACGGAAATGTTG
AATACTCATACTCTTCCTTTTTCAATATTATTGAAGCATTTATCAGGGTTATTGTCTCATGAGCGGATAC
ATATTTGAATGTATTTAGAAAAATAAACAAATAGGGGTTCCGCGCACATTTCCCCGAAAAGTGCCAC
Features (pLannotate 1.2.2; 29 found; start..end, strand, type, name):
     30..458     -  rep_origin     f1 ori (sequence partly withheld): f1 bacteriophage origin of replication; arrow indicates direction of (+) strand synthesis
    463..618     -  CDS            lacZα (fragment): LacZα fragment of β-galactosidase; lacZ fragment
    626..644     +  promoter       T7 promoter: promoter for bacteriophage T7 RNA polymerase
   1172..1253    -  polyA_signal   SV40 poly(A) signal: SV40 polyadenylation signal
   1276..1359    -  CDS            large T antigen (fragment): large T antigen from SV40 (simian virus 40)
   1370..2116    -  CDS            Tet-On® 3G: modified rtTA protein that binds tightly to promoters containing the tet operator in the presence of doxycycline
   2135..2645    -  promoter       hPGK promoter: human phosphoglycerate kinase 1 promoter
   2665..2713    +  polyA_signal   poly(A) signal: synthetic polyadenylation signal
   2727..2818    +  misc_feature   pause site: RNA polymerase II transcriptional pause signal from the human α2 globin gene
   2822..3189    +  promoter       TRE3GS promoter: 3rd-generation Tet-responsive promoter that can be activated by binding of Tet-On® 3G, modified to eliminate binding sites for endogenous mammalian transcription factors
   3216..3854    +  CDS            NUMA1 (fragment): NUMA1_HUMAN - Also known as NMP22 From Homo sapiens (Human).
   3891..4622    +  CDS            TagRFP-T: TagRFP-T is a basic (constitutively fluorescent) red fluorescent protein published in 2008, derived from Entacmaea quadricolor. It has low acid sensitivity.
   4623..4654    +  misc_feature   MCS (fragment): multiple cloning site
   4698..5027    +  CDS            sspB (fragment): SSPB_HAEIN - Experimental evidence at protein level: Swiss-Prot protein existence level 1. Also stimulates degradation of the N-terminus of RseA (residues 1-108, alone or in complex with sigma-E) by ClpX-ClpP in a non-ssrA-mediated fashion. From Haemophilus influenzae (strain ATCC 51907 / DSM 11121 / KW20 / Rd).
   5071..5154    +  CDS            large T antigen (fragment): large T antigen from SV40 (simian virus 40)
   5177..5258    +  polyA_signal   SV40 poly(A) signal: SV40 polyadenylation signal
   5280..5790    +  promoter       hPGK promoter: human phosphoglycerate kinase 1 promoter
   5826..6846    +  CDS            HygR (fragment): aminoglycoside phosphotransferase from E. coli; aph(4)-Ia; confers resistance to hygromycin
   6864..7142    +  CDS            yokD (fragment): YOKD_BACSU - Experimental evidence at protein level: Swiss-Prot protein existence level 1. May contribute to antibiotic resistance. From Bacillus subtilis (strain 168).
   7162..7386    +  polyA_signal   bGH poly(A) signal: bovine growth hormone polyadenylation signal
   7390..7411    +  promoter       SV40 promoter (fragment): SV40 enhancer and early promoter
   8487..8505    -  promoter       T3 promoter: promoter for bacteriophage T3 RNA polymerase
   8548..8570    -  protein_bind   lac operator (fragment): The lac repressor binds to the lac operator to inhibit transcription in E. coli. This inhibition can be relieved by adding lactose or isopropyl-β-D-thiogalactopyranoside (IPTG). lac repressor encoded by lacI
   8574..8604    -  promoter       lac promoter: promoter for the E. coli lac operon
   8619..8640    -  protein_bind   CAP binding site: CAP binding activates transcription in the presence of cAMP. E. coli catabolite activator protein
   8653..8745    -  CDS            lacI (fragment): lac repressor; lacI; The lac repressor binds to the lac operator to inhibit transcription in E. coli. This inhibition can be relieved by adding lactose or isopropyl-β-D-thiogalactopyranoside (IPTG).
   8928..9516    -  rep_origin     ori: high-copy-number ColE1/pMB1/pBR322/pUC origin of replication
   9687..10547   -  CDS            AmpR: β-lactamase; bla; confers resistance to ampicillin, carbenicillin, and related antibiotics
  10548..10652   -  promoter       AmpR promoter: bla
