[The description below was written by a language model from this plasmid's Addgene catalogue record and pLannotate feature annotations shown in this document.]
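Description:
pTK642 is a 10.7 kb mammalian knock-in donor plasmid built on the pMK247 backbone. It is designed to place a doxycycline-inducible NuMA(1-213)-RFP-Nano expression cassette at the Rosa 26 safe-harbour locus. In bacteria it is maintained through a high-copy ColE1/pUC-type origin with ampicillin resistance. It also carries the f1 origin, lacZα remnants and flanking T7 and T3 promoters typical of a pBluescript-style cloning vector. The stretches between these phage promoters and the mammalian cassettes are unannotated. They may hold the Rosa 26 homology arms, but the feature table does not identify them.

The payload is an all-in-one Tet-On system. One hPGK promoter drives the Tet-On 3G transactivator on the reverse strand, terminated by an SV40 poly(A) signal. A synthetic poly(A) signal and a transcriptional pause site then insulate the forward-facing TRE3GS promoter from read-through. TRE3GS drives an N-terminal fragment of human NuMA (residues 1-213) fused to the red fluorescent protein TagRFP-T and an SspB-derived segment, followed by an SV40 poly(A) signal. The SspB segment corresponds to the "Nano" module, which is the binding partner used in the iLID light-inducible dimerisation system. A second hPGK promoter expresses the hygromycin resistance gene with a bGH poly(A) signal, allowing selection of stably integrated cells.

With doxycycline, integrated cells produce the fusion protein, which can be followed by red fluorescence. The Nano tag would presumably allow it to be recruited to a chosen cellular site by light. The associated study concerns cortical spindle-pulling forces generated by dynein-dynactin-NuMA, which suggests the construct is used to test what this NuMA fragment does when targeted to the cell cortex.
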