Addgene plasmid #114706: pTK642
Purpose: Express NuMA(1-213)-RFP-Nano from Rosa 26 locus
Depositing lab: Tomomi Kiyomitsu. Depositing organization: Nagoya University. Publication: Dynein-Dynactin-NuMA clusters generate cortical spindle-pulling forces as a multi-arm ensemble. Okumura M, Natsume T, Kanemaki MT, Kiyomitsu T. Elife. 2018 May 31;7. pii: 36559. doi: 10.7554/eLife.36559. PubMed 29848445.
Backbone
  Vector backbone: pMK247_addgene#105926
  Selectable markers: Hygromycin
Growth in bacteria
  Bacterial resistance: Ampicillin, 100 μg/mL
  Growth temperature: 37°C
  Growth strain: DH5alpha
  Copy number: Unknown
Gene/Insert
  Gene/Insert name: NuMA(1-213)-RFP-Nano
Terms and licenses: Academic/Nonprofit Terms; Industry Terms: Not Available to Industry
How to cite: pTK642 was a gift from Tomomi Kiyomitsu (Addgene plasmid # 114706 ; http://n2t.net/addgene:114706 ; RRID:Addgene_114706)
